Addgene plasmid #19162: pCMV5 TBRI-HA with various GS domain mutations
Depositing lab: Joan Massague. Depositing organization: Memorial Sloan-Kettering Cancer Center.
Backbone
  Vector backbone: pCMV5
  Backbone size w/o insert (bp): 4657
  Vector type: Mammalian Expression
Growth in bacteria
  Bacterial resistance: Ampicillin, 100 μg/mL
  Growth temperature: 37°C
  Growth strain: DH5alpha
  Copy number: High Copy
Gene/Insert
  Gene/Insert name: transforming growth factor, beta receptor 1 (alt name: TGFB1)
  Species: H. sapiens (human)
  Insert size (bp): 1700
  Mutation: T204D (GS domain mutation)
  Entrez Gene: TGFBR1 (a.k.a. AAT5, ACVRLK4, ALK-5, ALK5, ESS1, LDS1, LDS1A, LDS2A, MSSE, SKR4, TBR-i, TBRI, TGFR-1, tbetaR-I)
  Tag / fusion protein: HA (C terminal on insert)
  Cloning method: Restriction Enzyme; 5′ cloning site HindIII (not destroyed); 3′ cloning site BamHI (not destroyed)
  Sequencing primers: 5′ CMV Forward
Resource information
  A portion of this plasmid was derived from a plasmid made by: R. Weiser
Terms and licenses: Academic/Nonprofit Terms; Industry Terms: Not Available to Industry
Depositor comments: See author map for cloning details.
How to cite: pCMV5 TBRI-HA with various GS domain mutations was a gift from Joan Massague (Addgene plasmid # 19162 ; http://n2t.net/addgene:19162 ; RRID:Addgene_19162)
