[The description below was written by a language model from this plasmid's Addgene catalogue record and pLannotate feature annotations shown in this document.]
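Description:
pCMV5 TBRI-HA with various GS domain mutations is a mammalian expression plasmid built on the pCMV5 backbone. It carries human TGFBR1, the TGF-β type I receptor also known as ALK5 or TβR-I, with a C-terminal HA epitope tag. Although the name refers to a series of GS domain mutants, the mutation recorded for this entry is T204D, a substitution in the GS domain. This is the glycine/serine-rich juxtamembrane region through which the type II receptor regulates the type I receptor kinase. The record does not state the functional consequence of the mutation. The insert of roughly 1.7 kb was cloned between HindIII and BamHI sites, both of which are retained.

In the sequenced 6,265 nt record, the receptor coding sequence lies downstream of the human cytomegalovirus immediate early enhancer and promoter. It is followed by the human growth hormone polyadenylation signal, and together these form the mammalian transcription unit. The annotation tool detected TGFBR1 only as a fragment-level match and did not call the HA tag as a separate feature, so the tag is supported by the catalogue fields alone. A very short match to the chicken β-actin promoter next to the insert is probably incidental. An SV40 enhancer/early promoter region sits beyond the poly(A) signal. In pCMV-type vectors this region contains the SV40 origin, which allows episomal amplification in cells expressing large T antigen.

In E. coli the plasmid is maintained by a high-copy ColE1/pUC-type origin and selected with ampicillin through the bla gene. It also carries an f1 origin, lac regulatory and lacZα remnants, and a T7 promoter. No mammalian selection marker is annotated, which suggests transient transfection as the main use, for example in studies of TGF-β receptor activation and signalling with detection through the HA tag.
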