Features (pLannotate 1.2.2; 17 found; start..end, strand, type, name):
      2..94      +  CDS            lacI (fragment): lac repressor; lacI; The lac repressor binds to the lac operator to inhibit transcription in E. coli. This inhibition can be relieved by adding lactose or isopropyl-β-D-thiogalactopyranoside (IPTG).
    107..128     +  protein_bind   CAP binding site: CAP binding activates transcription in the presence of cAMP. E. coli catabolite activator protein
    143..173     +  promoter       lac promoter: promoter for the E. coli lac operon
    181..197     +  protein_bind   lac operator: The lac repressor binds to the lac operator to inhibit transcription in E. coli. This inhibition can be relieved by adding lactose or isopropyl-β-D-thiogalactopyranoside (IPTG). lac repressor encoded by lacI
    235..253     +  promoter       T7 promoter: promoter for bacteriophage T7 RNA polymerase
    292..621     -  promoter       SV40 promoter: SV40 enhancer and early promoter
    650..1272    -  polyA_signal   hGH poly(A) signal: human growth hormone polyadenylation signal
   1316..2746    -  CDS            TGFBR1 (fragment): TGFR1_HUMAN - Also known as ALK5, SKR4. Experimental evidence at protein level: Swiss-Prot protein existence level 1. Transmembrane serine/threonine kinase forming with the TGF- beta type II serine/threonine kinase receptor, TGFBR2, the non- promiscuous receptor for the TGF-beta cytokines TGFB1, TGFB2 and TGFB3. Transduces the TGFB1, TGFB2 and TGFB3 signal from the cell surface to the cytoplasm and is thus regulating a plethora of physiological and pathological processes including cell cycle arrest in epithelial and hematopoietic cells, control of mesenchymal cell proliferation and differentia
   2757..2774    -  promoter       chicken β-actin promoter (fragment): contains a 21-bp deletion relative to the standard chicken β-actin promoter
   2911..2937    +  misc_feature   MCS (fragment): pBluescript multiple cloning site
   2980..3179    -  promoter       CMV promoter: human cytomegalovirus (CMV) immediate early promoter
   3181..3560    -  enhancer       CMV enhancer: human cytomegalovirus immediate early enhancer
   3720..3874    +  CDS            lacZα (fragment): LacZα fragment of β-galactosidase; lacZ fragment
   3905..4333    -  rep_origin     f1 ori (sequence partly withheld): f1 bacteriophage origin of replication; arrow indicates direction of (+) strand synthesis
   4360..4464    +  promoter       AmpR promoter: bla
   4465..5325    +  CDS            AmpR: β-lactamase; bla; confers resistance to ampicillin, carbenicillin, and related antibiotics
   5496..6084    +  rep_origin     ori: high-copy-number ColE1/pMB1/pBR322/pUC origin of replication
>Addgene plasmid #19162 | pCMV5 TBRI-HA with various GS domain mutations | addgene full sequence | sequence record 151504 | Addgene NGS result
AGCGCCCAATACGCAAACCGCCTCTCCCCGCGCGTTGGCCGATTCATTAATGCAGCTGGCACGACAGGTT
TCCCGACTGGAAAGCGGGCAGTGAGCGCAACGCAATTAATGTGAGTTAGCTCACTCATTAGGCACCCCAG
GCTTTACACTTTATGCTTCCGGCTCGTATGTTGTGTGGAATTGTGAGCGGATAACAATTTCACACAGGAA
ACAGCTATGACATGATTACGAATTTAATACGACTCACTATAGGGAATTAACTTTCTGGTTTTTCAGTTCC
TCGAGGAGCTTTTTGCAAAAGCCTAGGCCTCCAAAAAAGCCTCCTCACTACTTCTGGAATAGCTCAGAGG
CCGAGGCGGCCTCGGCCTCTGCATAAATAAAAAAAATTAGTCAGCCATGGGGCGGAGAATGGGCGGAACT
GGGCGGAGTTAGGGGCGGGATGGGCGGAGTTAGGGGCGGGACTATGGTTGCTGACTAATTGAGATGCATG
CTTTGCATACTTCTGCCTGCTGGGGAGCCTGGGGACTTTCCACACCTGGTTGCTGACTAATTGAGATGCA
TGCTTTGCATACTTCTGCCTGCTGGGGAGCCTGGGGACTTTCCACACCCTAACTGACACACATTCCACAG
CCAAGCTGGCCGCGTACCCAATTCAACAGGCATCTACTGAGTGGACCCAACGCATGAGAGGACAGTGCCA
AGCAAGCAACTCAAATGTCCCACCGGTTGGGCATGGCCAGGTAGCCTATGCTGTGTCTGGACGTCCTCCT
GCTGGTATAGTTATTTTAAAATCAGAAGGACAGGGAAGGGAGCAGTGGTTCACGCCTGTAATCCCAGCAA
TTTGGGAGGCCAAGGTGGGTAGATCACCTGAGATTAGGAGTTGGAGACCAGCCTGGCCAATATGGTGAAA
CCCCGTCTCTACCAAAAAAACAAAAATTAGCTGAGCCTGGTCATGCATGCCTGGAATCCCAACAACTCGG
GAGGCTGAGGCAGGAGAATCGCTTGAACCCAGGAGGCGGAGATTGCAGTGAGCCAAGATTGTGCCACTGC
ACTCCAGCTTGGTTCCCAATAGACCCCGCAGGCCCTACAGGTTGTCTTCCCAACTTGCCCCTTGCTCCAT
ACCACCCCCCTCCACCCCATAATATTATAGAAGGACACCTAGTCAGACAAAATGATGCAACTTAATTTTA
TTAGGACAAGGCTGGTGGGCACTGGAGTGGCAACTTCCAGGGCCAGGAGAGGCACTGGGGAGGGGTCACA
GGGATGCCACCCGGGATCCCTAGAGGCTAGCATAATCAGGAACATCATACGGATACATTTTGATGCCTTC
CTGTTGACTGAGTTGCGATAATGTTTTCTTAATCCGCAATGCTGTAAGCCTAGCTGCTCCATTGGCATAC
CAACATTCTCTCATAATTTTAGCCATTACTCTCAAGGCTTCACAGCTCTGCCATCTGTTTGGGATATTTG
GCCTTAACTTCTGTTCACAAACAACTTTTCTCATTTCTTCAACTGATGGGTCAGAAGGTACAAGATCATA
ATAAGGCAGTTGGTAATCTTCATGAATTCCACCAATGGAACATCGTCGAGCAATTTCCCAGAATACTAAG
CCCATTGCATAGATGTCAGCACGTTTGAAGGATTCAAAATGTTTCATATTTATGGAATCATCGAGAACTT
CAGGGGCCATGTACCTTTTTGTTCCCACTCTGTGGTTTGGAGCAATATCAATGGTATCTGTGGCTGAATC
ATGTCTTACTGCCAGTCCTAAGTCTGCAATACAGCAAGTTCCATTCTTCTTTACCAAGATATTCTTTGAT
TTCAAATCTCTATGAGCAATGGCTGGCTTTCCTTGGGTACCAACAATCTCCATGTGAAGATGGGCAAGAC
CGCTCGCCGTGGACAGAGCAAGTTTTATCATTCCTTCCACAGTAACTGTGTATCTGTTTAAGTAATCAAA
AAGAGATCCATGCTCATGATAATCTGACACCAACCAGAGCTGAGTCCAAGTACCATTGTCTTTATTGTCT
GCTGCTATAAATCCCAGGATGTTTTCATGACGTAACATTACAGTTTGATAAATCTCTGCCTCACGGAACC
ACGAACGTTCTTCTCTAGAGGAGAATATCTTAACAGCAACTTCTTCTCCCCGCCACTTTCCTCTCCAAAC
TTCTCCAAATCGACCTTTGCCAATGCTTTCTTGTAACACAATATCTCTCGCAATTGTTCTCTGAACAAGC
AATGGTAAACCTGAGCCAGAACCTGACGTTGTCATATCATAAATTAAGTCTTTCAACGTAGTACCCTCTG
AAATAAAAGGGCGATCTAATGAAGGGTCCTCTTCATTTGGCACTCGATGGTGAATGACAGTGCGGTTGTG
GCAGATATAGACCATCAACATGAGTGAGATGCAGACGAAGCACACTGGTCCAGCAATGACAGCTGCCAGT
TCCACAGGACCAAGGCCAGGTGATGACTTTACAGTAGTTGGAAGTTCTATTTTATTGCAATGGTCCTGAT
TGCAGCAATATGTTGTAGTCACAGACCCAGTTTTTGAAGAGGGTGCACATACAAACGGCCTATCTCGAGG
AATTAAGTCAATTTCAGCTATACACATGCTGTTGTGTATAACTTTGTCTGTGGTCTCTGTGACAGAGACA
AAGCAGAGCCCATCTGTCACACAAGTAAAATTGTCTTTTGTACAGAGGTGGCAGAAACACTGTAACGCCG
TCGCCCCCGGGAGCAGCGCCGCCGCCGCCGCCGCCGCCGCCGCCAGCACGAGGAGGAGCAGCCGGGGACG
CGGAGCAGCGACCGCCGCCTCCATGGTCCCGCCGCCACCGCCTGTGGCCCGGCCCGGCCCGGCCGCGCCG
CTGCCTCACCCCAGCAAACCTCGCCTCGCCCGACAGCAACGGAATTCGATATCAAGCTTATCGATACGCG
TGGTACCAGATCTGAATTCTGACGGTTCACTAAACGAGCTCTGCTTATATAGACCTCCCACCGTACACGC
CTACCGCCCATTTGCGTCAACGGGGCGGGGTTATTACGACATTTTGGAAAGTCCCGTTGATTTTGGTGCC
AAAACAAACTCCCATTGACGTCAATGGGGTGGAGACTTGGAAATCCCCGTGAGTCAAACCGCTATCCACG
CCCATTGGTGTACTGCCAAAACCGCATCACCATGGTAATAGCGATGACTAATACGTAGATGTACTGCCAA
GTAGGAAAGTCCCGTAAGGTCATGTACTGGGCATAATGCCAGGCGGGCCATTTACCGTCATTGACGTCAA
TAGGGGGCGGACTTGGCATATGATACACTTGATGTACTGCCAAGTGGGCAGTTTACCGTAAATACTCCAC
CCATTGACGTCAATGGAAAGTCCCTATTGGCGTTACTATGGGAACATACGTCATTATTGACGTCAATGGG
CGGGGGTCGTTGGGCGGTCAGCCAGGCGGGCCATTTACCGTAAGTTATGTAACGCGGAACTCCATATATG
GGCTATGAACTAATGACCCCGTAATTGATTACTATTAATAACTAGTCAATAATCAATGTCAACATGGCGG
TCATATTGGACATGAGCCAATATAAATGTACATATTATGATATAGATACAACGTATGCAATGGCCAATAG
CCAATATTGATTTATGCTATATAACCAATGACTAATATGGCTAATTGCCAATATTGATTCAATGTATAGA
TCAGCTTGGCACTGGCCGTCGTTTTACAACGTCGTGACTGGGAAAACCCTGGCGTTACCCAACTTAATCG
CCTTGCAGCACATCCCCCTTTCGCCAGCTGGCGTAATAGCGAAGAGGCCCGCACCGATCGCCCTTCCCAA
CAGTTGCGCAGCCTGAATGGCGAATGGAAATTGTAAGCGTTAATATTTTGTTAAAATTCGCGTTAAATTT
TTGTTAAATCAGCTCATTTTTTAACCAATAGGCCGAAATCGGCAAAATCCCTTATAAATCAAAAGAATAG
ACCGAGATAGGGT
[37 nt withheld, positions 4004-4040]
AAAGAACGTGGACTCCAACGTCAAAGG
[49 nt withheld, positions 4068-4116]
T
[91 nt withheld, positions 4118-4208]
G
[124 nt withheld, positions 4210-4333]
CAGGTGGCACTTTTCGGGGAAATGTGCGCGGAACCCCTATTTGTTTATTTTTCTAAATACATTCAAATAT
GTATCCGCTCATGAGACAATAACCCTGATAAATGCTTCAATAATATTGAAAAAGGAAGAGTATGAGTATT
CAACATTTCCGTGTCGCCCTTATTCCCTTTTTTGCGGCATTTTGCCTTCCTGTTTTTGCTCACCCAGAAA
CGCTGGTGAAAGTAAAAGATGCTGAAGATCAGTTGGGTGCACGAGTGGGTTACATCGAACTGGATCTCAA
CAGCGGTAAGATCCTTGAGAGTTTTCGCCCCGAAGAACGTTTTCCAATGATGAGCACTTTTAAAGTTCTG
CTATGTGGCGCGGTATTATCCCGTATTGACGCCGGGCAAGAGCAACTCGGTCGCCGCATACACTATTCTC
AGAATGACTTGGTTGAGTACTCACCAGTCACAGAAAAGCATCTTACGGATGGCATGACAGTAAGAGAATT
ATGCAGTGCTGCCATAACCATGAGTGATAACACTGCGGCCAACTTACTTCTGACAACGATCGGAGGACCG
AAGGAGCTAACCGCTTTTTTGCACAACATGGGGGATCATGTAACTCGCCTTGATCGTTGGGAACCGGAGC
TGAATGAAGCCATACCAAACGACGAGCGTGACACCACGATGCCTGTAGCAATGGCAACAACGTTGCGCAA
ACTATTAACTGGCGAACTACTTACTCTAGCTTCCCGGCAACAATTAATAGACTGGATGGAGGCGGATAAA
GTTGCAGGACCACTTCTGCGCTCGGCCCTTCCGGCTGGCTGGTTTATTGCTGATAAATCTGGAGCCGGTG
AGCGTGGGTCTCGCGGTATCATTGCAGCACTGGGGCCAGATGGTAAGCCCTCCCGTATCGTAGTTATCTA
CACGACGGGGAGTCAGGCAACTATGGATGAACGAAATAGACAGATCGCTGAGATAGGTGCCTCACTGATT
AAGCATTGGTAACTGTCAGACCAAGTTTACTCATATATACTTTAGATTGATTTAAAACTTCATTTTTAAT
TTAAAAGGATCTAGGTGAAGATCCTTTTTGATAATCTCATGACCAAAATCCCTTAACGTGAGTTTTCGTT
CCACTGAGCGTCAGACCCCGTAGAAAAGATCAAAGGATCTTCTTGAGATCCTTTTTTTCTGCGCGTAATC
TGCTGCTTGCAAACAAAAAAACCACCGCTACCAGCGGTGGTTTGTTTGCCGGATCAAGAGCTACCAACTC
TTTTTCCGAAGGTAACTGGCTTCAGCAGAGCGCAGATACCAAATACTGTTCTTCTAGTGTAGCCGTAGTT
AGGCCACCACTTCAAGAACTCTGTAGCACCGCCTACATACCTCGCTCTGCTAATCCTGTTACCAGTGGCT
GCTGCCAGTGGCGATAAGTCGTGTCTTACCGGGTTGGACTCAAGACGATAGTTACCGGATAAGGCGCAGC
GGTCGGGCTGAACGGGGGGTTCGTGCACACAGCCCAGCTTGGAGCGAACGACCTACACCGAACTGAGATA
CCTACAGCGTGAGCTATGAGAAAGCGCCACGCTTCCCGAAGGGAGAAAGGCGGACAGGTATCCGGTAAGC
GGCAGGGTCGGAACAGGAGAGCGCACGAGGGAGCTTCCAGGGGGAAACGCCTGGTATCTTTATAGTCCTG
TCGGGTTTCGCCACCTCTGACTTGAGCGTCGATTTTTGTGATGCTCGTCAGGGGGGCGGAGCCTATGGAA
AAACGCCAGCAACGCGGCCTTTTTACGGTTCCTGGCCTTTTGCTGGCCTTTTGCTCACATGTTCTTTCCT
GCGTTATCCCCTGATTCTGTGGATAACCGTATTACCGCCTTTGAGTGAGCTGATACCGCTCGCCGCAGCC
GAACGACCGAGCGCAGCGAGTCAGTGAGCGAGGAAGCGGAAG
