>Addgene plasmid #19162 | pCMV5 TBRI-HA with various GS domain mutations | addgene partial sequence | sequence record 24501 | 19162 with hTGFBR1-F 5'-TGTCATTGCTGGACCAGTGT
TGTTGATGGTCTATATCTGCCACAACCGCACTGTCATTCACCATCGAGTGCCAAATGAAGAGGACCCTTC
ATTAGATCGCCCTTTTATTTCAGAGGGTACTACGTTGAAAGACTTAATTTATGATATGACAACGTCAGGT
TCTGGCTCAGGTTTACCATTGCTTGTTCAGAGAACAATTGCGAGAGATATTGTGTTACAAGAAAGCATTG
GCAAAGGTCGATTTGGAGAAGTTTGGAGAGGAAAGTGGCGGGGAGAAGAAGTTGCTGTTAAGATATTCTC
CTCTAGAGAAGAACGTTCGTGGTTCCGTGAGGCAGAGATTTATCAAACTGTAATGTTACGTCATGAAAAC
ATCCTGGGATTTATAGCAGCAGACAATAAAGACAATGGTACTTGGACTCAGCTCTGGTTGGTGTCAGATT
ATCATGAGCATGGATCTCTTTTTGATTACTTAAACAGATACACAGTTACTGTGGAAGGAATGATAAAACT
TGCTCTGTCCACGGCGAGCGGTCTTGCCCATCTTCACATGGAGATTGTTGGTACCCAAGGAAAGCCAGCC
ATTGCTCATAGAGATTTGAAATCAAAGAATATCTTGGTAAAGAAGAATGGAACTTGCTGTATTGCAGACT
TAGGACTGGCAGTAAGACATGATTCAGCCACAGATACCATTGATATTGCTCCAAACCACAGAGTGGGAAC
AAAAAGGTACATGGCCCCTGAA
