>Addgene plasmid #19162 | pCMV5 TBRI-HA with various GS domain mutations | addgene partial sequence | sequence record 24502 | 19162 sequence with CMV-F
GCAGAGCTCGTTTAGTGAACCGTCAGAATTCAGATCTGGTACCACGCGTATCGATAAGCTTGATATCGAA
TTCCGTTGCTGTCGGGCGAGGCGAGGTTTGCTGGGGTGAGGCAGCGGCGCGGCCGGGCCGGGCCGGGCCA
CAGGCGGTGGCGGCGGGACCATGGAGGCGGCGGTCGCTGCTCCGCGTCCCCGGCTGCTCCTCCTCGTGCT
GGCGGCGGCGGCGGCGGCGGCGGCGGCGCTGCTCCCGGGGGCGACGGCGTTACAGTGTTTCTGCCACCTC
TGTACAAAAGACAATTTTACTTGTGTGACAGATGGGCTCTGCTTTGTCTCTGTCACAGAGACCACAGACA
AAGTTATACACAACAGCATGTGTATAGCTGAAATTGACTTAATTCCTCGAGATAGGCCGTTTGTATGTGC
ACCCTCTTCAAAAACTGGGTCTGTGACTACAACATATTGCTGCAATCAGGACCATTGCAATAAAATAGAA
CTTCCAACTACTGTAAAGTCATCACCTGGCCTTGGTCCTGTGGAACTGGCAGCTGTCATTGCTGGACCAG
TGTGCTTCGTCTGCATCTCACTCATGTTGATGGTCTATATCTGCCACAACCGCACTGTCATTCACCATCG
AGTGCCAAATGAAGAGGACCCTTCAT
